>Addgene plasmid #195739 | pAWPSG-Ptet-nCas9-BE | addgene full sequence | sequence record 386424 | Addgene NGS Result
AAAGATCCGTCGACCCTTTCCGACGCTCACCGGGCTGGTTGCCCTCGCCGCTGGGCTGGCGGCCGTCTAT
GGCCCTGCAAACGCGCCAGAAACGCCGTCGAAGCCGTGTGCGAGACACCGCGGCCGCCGGCGTTGTGGAT
ACCTCGCGGAAAACTTGGCCCTCACTGACAGATGAGGGGCGGACGTTGACACTTGAGGGGCCGACTCACC
CGGCGCGGCGTTGACAGATGAGGGGCAGGCTCGATTTCGGCCGGCGACGTGGAGCTGGCCAGCCTCGCAA
ATCGGCGAAAACGCCTGATTTTACGCGAGTTTCCCACAGATGATGTGGACAAGCCTGGGGATAAGTGCCC
TGCGGTATTGACACTTGAGGGGCGCGACTACTGACAGATGAGGGGCGCGATCCTTGACACTTGAGGGGCA
GAGTGCTGACAGATGAGGGGCGCACCTATTGACATTTGAGGGGCTGTCCACAGGCAGAAAATCCAGCATT
TGCAAGGGTTTCCGCCCGTTTTTCGGCCACCGCTAACCTGTCTTTTAACCTGCTTTTAAACCAATATTTA
TAAACCTTGTTTTTAACCAGGGCTGCGCCCTGTGCGCGTGACCGCGCACGCCGAAGGGGGGTGCCCCCCC
TTCTCGAACCCTCCCGGCCCGCTAACGCGGGCCTCCCATCCCCCCAGGGGCTGCGCCCCTCGGCCGCGAA
CGGCCTCACCCCAAAAATGGCAGCCAAGCTGACCCGCTAGGGACGTGAAGTCGATTCCTTCGATGGTTAG
CAATCAAAGACTCAGAGTGCTGTCTGGAGCGTGAATCTAACGGTACGTATCTCGATTGCTCGGTCGCTAT
TCGCACTCTGCGAAAGTTCGTACCGCTCATTCACTAGGTTGCGAAAATTTAAATCGTAATTATTGGGGAC
CCCTGGATTCTCACCAATAAAAAACGCCCGGCGGCAACCGAGCGTTCTGAACAAATCCAGATGGAGTTCT
GAGGTCATTACTGGATCTATCAACAGGAGTCCAAGACTAGTCGCCAGGGTTTTCCCAGTCATTAAGACCC
ACTTTCACATTTAAGTTGTTTTTCTAATCCGCATATGATCAATTCAAGGCCGAATAAGAAGGCTGGCTCT
GCACCTTGGTGATCAAATAATTCGATAGCTTGTCGTAATAATGGCGGCATACTATCAGTAGTAGGTGTTT
CCCTTTCTTCTTTAGCGACTTGATGCTCTTGATCTTCCAATACGCAACCTAAAGTAAAATGCCCCACAGC
GCTGAGTGCATATAATGCATTCTCTAGTGAAAAACCTTGTTGGCATAAAAAGGCTAATTGATTTTCGAGA
GTTTCATACTGTTTTTCTGTAGGCCGTGTACCTAAATGTACTTTTGCTCCATCGCGATGACTTAGTAAAG
CACATCTAAAACTTTTAGCGTTATTACGTAAAAAATCTTGCCAGCTTTCCCCTTCTAAAGGGCAAAAGTG
AGTATGGTGCCTATCTAACATCTCAATGGCTAAGGCGTCGAGCAAAGCCCGCTTATTTTTTACATGCCAA
TACAATGTAGGCTGCTCTACACCTAGCTTCTGGGCGAGTTTACGGGTTGTTAAACCTTCGATTCCGACCT
CATTAAGCAGCTCTAATGCGCTGTTAATCACTTTACTTTTATCTAATCTAGACATCATTAATTCCTAATT
TTTGTTGACACTCTATCGTTGATAGAGTTATTTTACCACTCCCTATCAGTGATAGAGAAAAGTCTAGAAA
TAATTTTGTTTAACTTTAAGAAGGAGATATACATATGAGCTCAGAGACTGGCCCAGTGGCTGTGGACCCC
ACATTGAGACGGCGGATCGAGCCCCATGAGTTTGAGGTATTCTTCGATCCGAGAGAGCTCCGCAAGGAGA
CCTGCCTGCTTTACGAAATTAATTGGGGGGGCCGGCACTCCATTTGGCGACATACATCACAGAACACTAA
CAAGCACGTCGAAGTCAACTTCATCGAGAAGTTCACGACAGAAAGATATTTCTGTCCGAACACAAGGTGC
AGCATTACCTGGTTTCTCAGCTGGAGCCCATGCGGCGAATGTAGTAGGGCCATCACTGAATTCCTGTCAA
GGTATCCCCACGTCACTCTGTTTATTTACATCGCAAGGCTGTACCACCACGCTGACCCCCGCAATCGACA
AGGCCTGCGGGATTTGATCTCTTCAGGTGTGACTATCCAAATTATGACTGAGCAGGAGTCAGGATACTGC
TGGAGAAACTTTGTGAATTATAGCCCGAGTAATGAAGCCCACTGGCCTAGGTATCCCCATCTGTGGGTAC
GACTGTACGTTCTTGAACTGTACTGCATCATACTGGGCCTGCCTCCTTGTCTCAACATTCTGAGAAGGAA
GCAGCCACAGCTGACATTCTTTACCATCGCTCTTCAGTCTTGTCATTACCAGCGACTGCCCCCACACATT
CTCTGGGCCACCGGGTTGAAAAGCGGCAGCGAGACTCCCGGGACCTCAGAGTCCGCCACACCCGAAAGTG
ATAAGAAATACTCAATAGGCTTAGCTATCGGCACAAATAGCGTCGGATGGGCGGTGATCACTGATGAATA
TAAGGTTCCGTCTAAAAAGTTCAAGGTTCTGGGAAATACAGACCGCCACAGTATCAAAAAAAATCTTATA
GGGGCTCTTTTATTTGACAGTGGAGAGACAGCGGAAGCGACTCGTCTCAAACGGACAGCTCGTAGAAGGT
ATACACGTCGGAAGAATCGTATTTGTTATCTACAGGAGATTTTTTCAAATGAGATGGCGAAAGTAGATGA
TAGTTTCTTTCATCGACTTGAAGAGTCTTTTTTGGTGGAAGAAGACAAGAAGCATGAACGTCATCCTATT
TTTGGAAATATAGTAGATGAAGTTGCTTATCATGAGAAATATCCAACTATCTATCATCTGCGAAAAAAAT
TGGTAGATTCTACTGATAAAGCGGATTTGCGCTTAATCTATTTGGCCTTAGCGCATATGATTAAGTTTCG
TGGTCATTTTTTGATTGAGGGAGATTTAAATCCTGATAATAGTGATGTGGACAAACTATTTATCCAGTTG
GTACAAACCTACAATCAATTATTTGAAGAAAACCCTATTAACGCAAGTGGAGTAGATGCTAAAGCGATTC
TTTCTGCACGATTGAGTAAATCAAGACGATTAGAAAATCTCATTGCTCAGCTCCCCGGTGAGAAGAAAAA
TGGCTTATTTGGGAATCTCATTGCTTTGTCATTGGGTTTGACCCCTAATTTTAAATCAAATTTTGATTTG
GCAGAAGATGCTAAATTACAGCTTTCAAAAGATACTTACGATGATGATTTAGATAATTTATTGGCGCAAA
TTGGAGATCAATATGCTGATTTGTTTTTGGCAGCTAAGAATTTATCAGATGCTATTTTACTTTCAGATAT
CCTAAGAGTAAATACTGAAATAACTAAGGCTCCCCTATCAGCTTCAATGATTAAACGCTACGATGAACAT
CATCAAGACTTGACTCTTTTAAAAGCTTTAGTTCGACAACAACTTCCAGAAAAGTATAAAGAAATCTTTT
TTGATCAATCAAAAAACGGATATGCAGGTTATATTGATGGGGGAGCTAGCCAAGAAGAATTTTATAAATT
TATCAAACCAATTTTAGAAAAAATGGATGGTACTGAGGAATTATTGGTGAAACTAAATCGTGAAGATTTG
CTGCGCAAGCAACGGACCTTTGACAACGGCTCTATTCCCCATCAAATTCACTTGGGTGAGCTGCATGCTA
TTTTGAGAAGACAAGAAGACTTTTATCCATTTTTAAAAGACAATCGTGAGAAGATTGAAAAAATCTTGAC
TTTTCGAATTCCTTATTATGTTGGTCCATTGGCGCGTGGCAATAGTCGTTTTGCATGGATGACTCGGAAG
TCTGAAGAAACAATTACCCCATGGAATTTTGAAGAAGTTGTCGATAAAGGTGCTTCAGCTCAATCATTTA
TTGAACGCATGACAAACTTTGATAAAAATCTTCCAAATGAAAAAGTACTACCAAAACATAGTTTGCTTTA
TGAGTATTTTACGGTTTATAACGAATTGACAAAGGTCAAATATGTTACTGAAGGAATGCGAAAACCAGCA
TTTCTTTCAGGTGAACAGAAGAAAGCCATTGTTGATTTACTCTTCAAAACAAATCGAAAAGTAACCGTTA
AGCAATTAAAAGAAGATTATTTCAAAAAAATAGAATGTTTTGATAGTGTTGAAATTTCAGGAGTTGAAGA
TAGATTTAATGCTTCATTAGGTACCTACCATGATTTGCTAAAAATTATTAAAGATAAAGATTTTTTGGAT
AATGAAGAAAATGAAGATATCTTAGAGGATATTGTTTTAACATTGACCTTATTTGAAGATAGGGAGATGA
TTGAGGAAAGACTTAAAACATATGCTCACCTCTTTGATGATAAGGTGATGAAACAGCTTAAACGTCGCCG
TTATACTGGTTGGGGACGTTTGTCTCGAAAATTGATTAATGGTATTAGGGATAAGCAATCTGGCAAAACA
ATATTAGATTTTTTGAAATCAGATGGTTTTGCCAATCGCAATTTTATGCAGCTGATCCATGATGATAGTT
TGACATTTAAAGAAGACATTCAAAAAGCACAAGTGTCTGGACAAGGCGATAGTTTACATGAACATATTGC
AAATTTAGCTGGTAGCCCTGCTATTAAAAAAGGTATTTTACAGACTGTAAAAGTTGTTGATGAATTGGTC
AAAGTAATGGGGCGGCATAAGCCAGAAAATATCGTTATTGAAATGGCACGTGAAAATCAGACAACTCAAA
AGGGCCAGAAAAATTCGCGAGAGCGTATGAAACGAATCGAAGAAGGTATCAAAGAATTAGGAAGTCAGAT
TCTTAAAGAGCATCCTGTTGAAAATACTCAATTGCAAAATGAAAAGCTCTATCTCTATTATCTCCAAAAT
GGAAGAGACATGTATGTGGACCAAGAATTAGATATTAATCGTTTAAGTGATTATGATGTCGATCACATTG
TTCCACAAAGTTTCCTTAAAGACGATTCAATAGACAATAAGGTCTTAACGCGTTCTGATAAAAATCGTGG
TAAATCGGATAACGTTCCAAGTGAAGAAGTAGTCAAAAAGATGAAAAACTATTGGAGACAACTTCTAAAC
GCCAAGTTAATCACTCAACGTAAGTTTGATAATTTAACGAAAGCTGAACGTGGAGGTTTGAGTGAACTTG
ATAAAGCTGGTTTTATCAAACGCCAATTGGTTGAAACTCGCCAAATCACTAAGCATGTGGCACAAATTTT
GGATAGTCGCATGAATACTAAATACGATGAAAATGATAAACTTATTCGAGAGGTTAAAGTGATTACCTTA
AAATCTAAATTAGTTTCTGACTTCCGAAAAGATTTCCAATTCTATAAAGTACGTGAGATTAACAATTACC
ATCATGCCCATGATGCGTATCTAAATGCCGTCGTTGGAACTGCTTTGATTAAGAAATATCCAAAACTTGA
ATCGGAGTTTGTCTATGGTGATTATAAAGTTTATGATGTTCGTAAAATGATTGCTAAGTCTGAGCAAGAA
ATAGGCAAAGCAACCGCAAAATATTTCTTTTACTCTAATATCATGAACTTCTTCAAAACAGAAATTACAC
TTGCAAATGGAGAGATTCGCAAACGCCCTCTAATCGAAACTAATGGGGAAACTGGAGAAATTGTCTGGGA
TAAAGGGCGAGATTTTGCCACAGTGCGCAAAGTATTGTCCATGCCCCAAGTCAATATTGTCAAGAAAACA
GAAGTACAGACAGGCGGATTCTCCAAGGAGTCAATTTTACCAAAAAGAAATTCGGACAAGCTTATTGCTC
GTAAAAAAGACTGGGATCCAAAAAAATATGGTGGTTTTGATAGTCCAACGGTAGCTTATTCAGTCCTAGT
GGTTGCTAAGGTGGAAAAAGGGAAATCGAAGAAGTTAAAATCCGTTAAAGAGTTACTAGGGATCACAATT
ATGGAAAGAAGTTCCTTTGAAAAAAATCCGATTGACTTTTTAGAAGCTAAAGGATATAAGGAAGTTAAAA
AAGACTTAATCATTAAACTACCTAAATATAGTCTTTTTGAGTTAGAAAACGGTCGTAAACGGATGCTGGC
TAGTGCCGGAGAATTACAAAAAGGAAATGAGCTGGCTCTGCCAAGCAAATATGTGAATTTTTTATATTTA
GCTAGTCATTATGAAAAGTTGAAGGGTAGTCCAGAAGATAACGAACAAAAACAATTGTTTGTGGAGCAGC
ATAAGCATTATTTAGATGAGATTATTGAGCAAATCAGTGAATTTTCTAAGCGTGTTATTTTAGCAGATGC
CAATTTAGATAAAGTTCTTAGTGCATATAACAAACATAGAGACAAACCAATACGTGAACAAGCAGAAAAT
ATTATTCATTTATTTACGTTGACGAATCTTGGAGCTCCCGCTGCTTTTAAATATTTTGATACAACAATTG
ATCGTAAACGATATACGTCTACAAAAGAAGTTTTAGATGCCACTCTTATCCATCAATCCATCACTGGTCT
TTATGAAACACGCATTGATTTGAGTCAGCTAGGAGGTGACTCTGGTGGTTCTACTAATCTGTCAGATATT
ATTGAAAAGGAGACCGGTAAGCAACTGGTTATCCAGGAATCCATCCTCATGCTCCCAGAGGAGGTGGAAG
AAGTCATTGGGAACAAGCCGGAAAGCGATATACTCGTGCACACCGCCTACGACGAGAGCACCGACGAGAA
TGTCATGCTTCTGACTAGCGACGCCCCTGAATACAAGCCTTGGGCTCTGGTCATACAGGATAGCAACGGT
GAGAACAAGATTAAGATGCTCTAACTCGAGTAAGGATCTCCAGGCATCAAATAAAACGAAAGGCTCAGTC
GAAAGACTGGGCCTTTCGTTTTATCTGTTGTTTGTCGGTGAACGCTCTCTACTAGAGTCACACTGGCTCA
CCTTCGGGTGGGCCTTTCTGCGTTTATACCTAGGGATATATTCCGCTTCCTCGGCGACCGGGGCGGCCGC
CTCGAGGAAGCTTGGGCCCGAACAAAAACTCATCTCAGAAGAGGATCTGAATAGCGCCGTCGACCATCAT
CATCATCATCATTGAGTTTAAACGGTCTCCAGCTTGGCTGTTTTGGCGGATGAGAGAAGATTTTCAGCCT
GATACAGATTAAATCAGAACGCAGAAGCGGTCTGATAAAACAGAATTTGCCTGGCGGCAGTAGCGCGGTG
GTCCCACCTGACCCCATGCCGAACTCAGAAGTGAAACGCCGTAGCGCCGATGGTAGTGTGGGGTCTCCCC
ATGCGAGAGTAGGGAACTGCCAGGCATCAAATAAAACGAAAGGCTCAGTCGAAAGACTGGGCCTTTCGTT
TTATCTGTTGTTTGTCGGTGAACTGGCGCCCAATACGCAAACCGTGAAATTGTTATCCGCTTTAATTAAA
GGCATCAAATAAAACGAAAGGCTCAGTCGAAAGACTGGGCCTTTCGTTTTATCTGTTGTTTGTCGGTGAA
CGCTCTCCTGAGTAGGACAAATCCGCCGCCCTAGACAGCTGGGCGCGCCATTGTCGGGAAGATGCGTGAT
CTGATCCTTCCACTCAGCAAAAGTTCGATTTATTCAACAAAGCCGCCGTCCCGTCAAGTCAGCGTAATGC
TCTGCCAGTGTTACAACCAATTAACCAATTCTGATTAGAAAAACTCATCGAGCATCAAATGAAACTGCAA
TTTATTCATATCAGGATTATCAATACCATATTTTTGAAAAAGCCGTTTCTGTAATGAAGGAGAAAACTCA
CCGAGGCAGTTCCATAGGATGGCAAGATCCTGGTATCGGTCTGCGATTCCGACTCGTCCAACATCAATAC
AACCTATTAATTTCCCCTCGTCAAAAATAAGGTTATCAAGTGAGAAATCACCATGAGTGACGACTGAATC
CGGTGAGAATGGCAAAAGCTTATGCATTTCTTTCCAGACTTGTTCAACAGGCCAGCCATTACGCTCGTCA
TCAAAATCACTCGCATCAACCAAACCGTTATTCATTCGTGATTGCGCCTGAGCGAGACGAAATACGCGAT
CGCTGTTAAAAGGACAATTACAAACAGGAATCGAATGCAACCGGCGCAGGAACACTGCCAGCGCATCAAC
AATATTTTCACCTGAATCAGGATATTCTTCTAATACCTGGAATGCTGTTTTCCCGGGGATCGCAGTGGTG
AGTAACCATGCATCATCAGGAGTACGGATAAAATGCTTGATGGTCGGAAGAGGCATAAATTCCGTCAGCC
AGTTTAGTCTGACCATCTCATCTGTAACATCATTGGCAACGCTACCTTTGCCATGTTTCAGAAACAACTC
TGGCGCATCGGGCTTCCCATACAATCGATAGATTGTCGCACCTGATTGCCCGACATTATCGCGAGCCCAT
TTATACCCATATAAATCAGCATCCATGTTGGAATTTAATCGCGGCCTCGAGCAAGACGTTTCCCGTTGAA
TATGGCTCATAACACCCCTTGTATTACTGTTTATGTAAGCAGACAGTTTTATTGTTCATGATGATATATT
TTTATCTTGTGCAATGTAACATCAGAGATTTTGAGACACAACGTGGCTTTCGACTTCCGGCAAGCTATAC
GCGCCCTAGAATTGTCAATTTTAATCCTCTGTTTATCGGCAGTTCGTAGAGCGCGCCGTGCGTCCCGAGC
GATACTGAGCGAAGCAAGTGCGTCGAGCAGTGCCCGCTTGTTCCTGAAATGCCAGTAAAGCGCTGGCTGC
TGAACCCCCAGCCGGAACTGACCCCACAAGGCCCTAGCGTTTGCAATGCACCAGGTCATCATTGACCCAG
GCGTGTTCCACCAGGCCGCTGCCTCGCAACTCTTCGCAGGCTTCGCCGACCTGCTCGCGCCACTTCTTCA
CGCGGGTGGAATCCGATCCGCACATGAGGCGGAAGGTTTCCAGCTTGAGCGGGTACGGCTCCCGGTGCGA
GCTGAAATAGTCGAACATCCGTCGGGCCGTCGGCGACAGCTTGCGGTACTTCTCCCATATGAATTTCGTG
TAGTGGTCGCCAGCAAACAGCACGACGATTTCCTCGTCGATCAGGACCTGGCAACGGGACGTTTTCTTGC
CACGGTCCAGGACGCGGAAGCGGTGCAGCAGCGACACCGATTCCAGGTGCCCAACGCGGTCGGACGTGAA
GCCCATCGCCGTCGCCTGTAGGCGCGACAGGCATTCCTCGGCCTTCGTGTAATACCGGCCATTGATCGAC
CAGCCCAGGTCCTGGCAAAGCTCGTAGAACGTGAAGGTGATCGGCTCGCCGATAGGGGTGCGCTTCGCGT
ACTCCAACACCTGCTGCCACACCAGTTCGTCATCGTCGGCCCGCAGCTCGACGCCGGTGTAGGTGATCTT
CACGTCCTTGTTGACGTGGAAAATGACCTTGTTTTGCAGCGCCTCGCGCGGGATTTTCTTGTTGCGCGTG
GTGAACAGGGCAGAGCGGGCCGTGTCGTTTGGCATCGCTCGCATCGTGTCCGGCCACGGCGCAATATCGA
ACAAGGAAAGCTGCATTTCCTTGATCTGCTGCTTCGTGTGTTTCAGCAACGCGGCCTGCTTGGCCTCGCT
GACCTGTTTTGCCAGGTCCTCGCCGGCGGTTTTTCGCTTCTTGGTCGTCATAGTTCCTCGCGTGTCGATG
GTCATCGACTTCGCCAAACCTGCCGCCTCCTGTTCGAGACGACGCGAACGCTCCACGGCGGCCGATGGCG
CGGGCAGGGCAGGGGGAGCCAGTTGCACGCTGTCGCGCTCGATCTTGGCCGTAGCTTGCTGGACCATCGA
GCCGACGGACTGGAAGGTTTCGCGGGGCGCACGCATGACGGTGCGGCTTGCGATGGTTTCGGCATCCTCG
GCGGAAAACCCCGCGTCGATCAGTTCTTGCCTGTATGCCTTCCGGTCAAACGTCCGATTCATTCACCCTC
CTTGCGGGATTGCCCCGACTCACGCCGGGGCAATGTGCCCTTATTCCTGATTTGACCCGCCTGGTGCCTT
GGTGTCCAGATAATCCACCTTATCGGCAATGAAGTCGGTCCCGTAGACCGTCTGGCCGTCCTTCTCGTAC
TTGGTATTCCGAATCTTGCCCTGCACGAATACCAGCTCCGCGAAGTCGCTCTTCTTGATGGAGCGCATGG
GGACGTGCTTGGCAATCACGCGCACCCCCCGGCCGTTTTAGCGGCTAAAAAAGTCATGGCTCTGCCCTCG
GGCGGACCACGCCCATCATGACCTTGCCAAGCTCGTCCTGCTTCTCTTCGATCTTCGCCAGCAGGGCGAG
GATCGTGGCATCACCGAACCGCGCCGTGCGCGGGTCGTCGGTGAGCCAGAGTTTCAGCAGGCCGCCCAGG
CGGCCCAGGTCGCCATTGATGCGGGCCAGCTCGCGGACGTGCTCATAGTCCACGACGCCCGTGATTTTGT
AGCCCTGGCCGACGGCCAGCAGGTAGGCCTACAGGCTCATGCCGGCCGCCGCCGCCTTTTCCTCAATCGC
TCTTCGTTCGTCTGGAAGGCAGTACACCTTGATAGGTGGGCTGCCCTTCCTGGTTGGCTTGGTTTCATCA
GCCATCCGCTTGCCCTCATCTGTTACGCCGGCGGTAGCCGGCCAGCCTCGCAGAGCAGGATTCCCGTTGA
GCACCGCCAGGTGCGAATAAGGGACAGTGAAGAAGGAACACCCGCTCGCGGGTGGGCCTACTTCACCTAT
CCTGCCCGGCTGACGCCGTTGGATACACCAAGGAAAGTCTACACGAACCCTTTGGCAAAATCCTGTATAT
CGTGCGAAAAAGGATGGATATACCGAAAAAATCGCTATAATGACCCCGAAGCAGGGTTATGCAGCGGA
Features (pLannotate 1.2.2; 22 found; start..end, strand, type, name):
     22..653     +  rep_origin     oriV: incP origin of replication
    917..1011    -  terminator     lambda t0 terminator: transcription terminator from phage lambda
   1022..1041    -  CDS            lacZα (fragment): LacZα fragment of β-galactosidase; lacZ fragment
   1042..1665    -  CDS            TetR: tetracycline repressor TetR; tetR from transposon Tn10; TetR binds to the tetracycline operator tetO to inhibit transcription. This inhibition can be relieved by adding tetracycline or doxycycline.
   1684..1739    +  promoter       tetR/tetA promoters: tetR; overlapping promoters for bacterial tetR and tetA
   1755..1777    +  RBS            RBS: efficient ribosome binding site from bacteriophage T7 gene 10 (Olins and Rangwala, 1989)
   1785..2471    +  CDS            Apobec1: ABEC1_RAT - Experimental evidence at protein level: Swiss-Prot protein existence level 1. Catalytic component of the apolipoprotein B mRNA editing enzyme complex which is responsible for the postranscriptional editing of a CAA codon for Gln to a UAA codon for stop in the APOB mRNA. May also play a role in the epigenetic regulation of gene expression by participating in DNA demethylation. From Rattus norvegicus (Rat).
   2472..2519    +  CDS            ABE(7.10) (fragment): adenine base editor comprising wild-type E. coli TadA fused to the evolved TadA*(7.10) mutant (Gaudelli et al., 2017)
   2520..6621    +  CDS            Cas9(D10A) (fragment): nickase mutant of the Cas9 endonuclease from the Streptococcus pyogenes Type II CRISPR/Cas system generates RNA-guided single strand nicks in DNA due to the D10A mutation in the RuvC catalytic domain
   6633..6881    +  CDS            UGI: UNGI_BPPB2 - Experimental evidence at protein level: Swiss-Prot protein existence level 1. This protein binds specifically and reversibly to the host uracil-DNA glycosylase, preventing removal of uracil residues from PBS2 DNA by the host uracil-excision repair system. From Bacillus phage PBS2 (Bacteriophage PBS2).
   6908..6979    +  terminator     rrnB T1 terminator: transcription terminator T1 from the E. coli rrnB gene
   6995..7022    +  terminator     T7Te terminator: phage T7 early transcription terminator
   7135..7152    +  CDS            capTEV™ (fragment): composite tag for in vivo biotinylation, TEV protease cleavage, and 6xHis tagging
   7259..7374    +  ncRNA          5S rRNA: Accession: RF00001 - 5S ribosomal RNA
   7378..7424    +  terminator     rrnB T1 terminator: transcription terminator T1 from the E. coli rrnB gene
   7496..7582    +  terminator     rrnB T1 terminator: Escherichia coli rrnB; transcription terminator T1 from the E. coli rrnB gene
   7735..8550    -  CDS            KanR: aminoglycoside phosphotransferase; aph(3')-Ia; confers resistance to kanamycin in bacteria or G418 (Geneticin®) in eukaryotes
   8682..8834    -  CDS            tetR (fragment): TETR1_ECOLX - Experimental evidence at protein level: Swiss-Prot protein existence level 1. TetR is the repressor of the tetracycline resistance element; its N-terminal region forms a helix-turn-helix structure and binds DNA. Binding of tetracycline to TetR reduces the repressor affinity for the tetracycline resistance gene (tetA) promoter operator sites. From Escherichia coli.
   8854..10002   -  CDS            trfA: trans-acting replication protein that binds to and activates oriV
  10132..10236   -  CDS            traI (fragment): TRAI6_ECOLX - Experimental evidence at protein level: Swiss-Prot protein existence level 1. The initiation process of transfer DNA synthesis requires the interaction of at least three plasmid-specific components (TraH, I, and J) at the transfer origin resulting in the assembly of a specialised nucleoprotein complex - the relaxosome. Site- and strand-specific cleavage at the transfer origin is dependent on TraI and TraJ. From Escherichia coli.
  10274..10645   -  CDS            traJ: oriT-recognizing protein; traJ
  10678..10787   -  oriT           oriT: incP origin of transfer
