[The description below was written by a language model from this plasmid's Addgene catalogue record and pLannotate feature annotations shown in this document.]
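Description:
pAWPSG-Ptet-nCas9-BE is a low-copy, broad-host-range bacterial expression plasmid of about 10.9 kb, built on the pAWP89 backbone, for inducible cytosine base editing in methanotrophs (the record names Methylococcus capsulatus Bath) and in E. coli. The backbone is of the IncP type. An oriV origin is activated in trans by the plasmid-encoded TrfA replication protein, which allows maintenance outside E. coli. An IncP oriT with traJ and a traI fragment should let the plasmid be mobilised by conjugation from a donor that supplies the remaining transfer functions. Selection is by kanamycin through an aph(3')-Ia cassette. A short tetR fragment next to trfA appears to be a backbone remnant.

The roughly 7.1 kb insert, assembled by Gibson cloning, is a divergent Tet-regulated module. TetR from Tn10 is encoded on the reverse strand and ends at a lambda t0 terminator. The overlapping tetR/tetA promoter region drives the editor in the forward direction through a T7 gene 10 ribosome binding site. The editor is a single fusion of rat APOBEC1 cytidine deaminase, a short linker (annotated by similarity as an ABE7.10 fragment), the D10A nickase of Streptococcus pyogenes Cas9, and the PBS2 uracil glycosylase inhibitor UGI. It is followed by rrnB T1 and T7Te terminators. TetR keeps transcription off until anhydrotetracycline is added. The guided fusion then deaminates cytosines in the target window, UGI blocks uracil excision, and the nick in the opposite strand favours C-to-T conversion without a double-strand break. No guide RNA scaffold is annotated, so the record does not show whether a guide RNA is carried on this plasmid or supplied separately. Further rrnB-derived sequence and small tag-like and lacZα fragments are also annotated, with no stated function.
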