Addgene plasmid #195739: pAWPSG-Ptet-nCas9-BE
Purpose: Express APOVEC1-nCas9(D10A)-UGI using aTC inducible system in Methanotroph or E. coli
Depositing lab: Seung-Goo Lee. Depositing organization: Korea Research Institute of Bioscience and Biotechnology. Publication: A highly efficient and versatile genetic engineering toolkit for a methanotroph-based biorefinery. Jeong J, Kim TH, Jang N, Ko M, Kim SK, Baek JI, Emelianov G, Rha E, Kwon KK, Kim H, Lee EY, Lee DH, Lee H, Lee SG. Chem Eng J, 2023 10.1016/j.cej.2022.139911.
Backbone
  Vector backbone: pAWP89
  Backbone manufacturer: Mary Lidstrom
  Backbone size w/o insert (bp): 3837
  Total vector size (bp): 10918
  Vector type: Bacterial Expression, CRISPR, Synthetic Biology
Growth in bacteria
  Bacterial resistance: Kanamycin, 50 μg/mL
  Growth temperature: 37°C
  Growth strain: DH5alpha
  Copy number: Low Copy
Gene/Insert
  Gene/Insert name: Tet repressor protein / APOBEC1-nCas9(D10A)-UGI (alt name: TetR / CBE)
  Species: Methylococcus capsulatus Bath, Escherichia coli
  Insert size (bp): 7081
  Promoter: Ptet(Tetracycline inducible protein)
  Cloning method: Gibson Cloning
  Sequencing primers: 5′ tcgaaccctcccggcccgct; 3′ tgctcgatgagtttttctaa
Terms and licenses: Academic/Nonprofit Terms; Industry Terms: Not Available to Industry
How to cite: pAWPSG-Ptet-nCas9-BE was a gift from Seung-Goo Lee (Addgene plasmid # 195739 ; http://n2t.net/addgene:195739 ; RRID:Addgene_195739)
